Addgene plasmid #34969: pDS250
Depositing lab: Michael Glotzer. Depositing organization: University of Chicago. Publication: TULIPs: tunable, light-controlled interacting protein tags for cell biology. Strickland D, Lin Y, Wagner E, Hope CM, Zayner J, Antoniou C, Sosnick TR, Weiss EL, Glotzer M. Nat Methods. 2012 Mar 4. doi: 10.1038/nmeth.1904. PubMed 22388287.
Backbone
  Vector backbone: YIPlac128
  Backbone size w/o insert (bp): 4263
  Modifications to backbone: PGAL-Mid2(SS/TM)-GFP-LOVpep-TCYC1 cassette inserted into YIPlac128
  Vector type: Yeast Expression
  Selectable markers: LEU2
Growth in bacteria
  Bacterial resistance: Ampicillin, 100 μg/mL
  Growth temperature: 37°C
  Growth strain: DH5alpha
  Copy number: High Copy
Gene/Insert
  Gene/Insert name: Mid2(SS/TM)-GFP-LOVpep
  Species: S. cerevisiae (budding yeast); A. sativa
  Insert size (bp): 2236
  Mutation: V416I
  Cloning method: Restriction Enzyme; 5′ cloning site SacI (not destroyed); 3′ cloning site SphI (destroyed during cloning)
  Sequencing primers: 5′ M13 fwd; 3′ M13 rev
Resource information
  A portion of this plasmid was derived from a plasmid made by: GFP(S65T) CDS and other sequences from pGREG plasmids (EUROSCARF). A. sativa LOV2 CDS from Kevin Gardner, UT Southwestern Medical Center
Terms and licenses: Academic/Nonprofit Terms; Industry Terms: Not Available to Industry
Depositor comments: The LOV2 domain is amino acids 404-540 and differs from the wild-type A. sativa LOV2 sequence by the point mutations G528A and N534E. See Strickland et al. for details.
How to cite: pDS250 was a gift from Michael Glotzer (Addgene plasmid # 34969 ; http://n2t.net/addgene:34969 ; RRID:Addgene_34969)
