[The description below was written by a language model from this plasmid's Addgene catalogue record and pLannotate feature annotations shown in this document.]
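Description:
pDS250 is a yeast integrating expression plasmid built on YIPlac128, into which a PGAL–Mid2(SS/TM)–GFP–LOVpep–TCYC1 cassette has been inserted. The feature table shows no yeast replication origin or centromere, as expected for an integrative vector, so stable maintenance in S. cerevisiae depends on chromosomal integration, selected through the LEU2 auxotrophic marker carried with its own promoter. In E. coli the plasmid replicates from a high-copy ColE1/pUC-type origin and is selected with ampicillin via the β-lactamase gene. Remnants of the lac promoter/operator and lacZα flank the cloning region.

The payload is driven by the galactose-inducible, Gal4-regulated GAL1 promoter and terminated by the CYC1 terminator. The encoded fusion begins with the signal sequence and transmembrane segments of the yeast protein Mid2, which anchor it in the membrane. The automated annotation labels this region as JIP3 and MTL1 fragments, probably reflecting homology or overlapping reading frames rather than the intended Mid2 identity. GFP(S65T) follows as a fluorescent marker for localisation. The C-terminal module is LOVpep, an Avena sativa phototropin LOV2 domain (residues 404–540) carrying a peptide epitope. The annotation tool calls this stretch miniSOG, a related LOV-derived protein. The record lists a V416I mutation, and the depositor notes G528A and N534E substitutions relative to wild-type LOV2.

The construct belongs to the TULIPs system of tunable, light-controlled interacting protein tags. It supplies the membrane-tethered, light-responsive half of the pair, so that illumination can recruit a partner protein carrying the cognate binding domain to the membrane in yeast. The partner is not encoded on this plasmid.
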