Features (pLannotate 1.2.2; 19 found; start..end, strand, type, name):
     22..463     +  promoter       GAL1 promoter: S. cerevisiae GAL1; inducible promoter, regulated by Gal4
    491..547     +  misc_feature   MCS (fragment): pBluescript multiple cloning site
    548..655     -  CDS            JIP3 (fragment): JIP3_YEAST - Protein predicted: Swiss-Prot protein existence level 4. From Saccharomyces cerevisiae (strain ATCC 204508 / S288c) (Baker's yeast).
    645..776     +  CDS            MTL1 (fragment): MTL1_YEAST - Experimental evidence at protein level: Swiss-Prot protein existence level 1. Involved in cell integrity signaling during vegetative growth at elevated temperature. Acts positively on the PKC1-MAPK pathway. Cell membrane sensor of oxidative stress in the cell integrity pathway upstream of PKC1. Required to transmit the oxidative signal to SLT2 and to restore the correct actin organization following oxidative stress. Multicopy suppressor of 1,3-beta-glucan synthase (GS) mutation. Also suppresses RGD1 null mutations. From Saccharomyces cerevisiae (strain ATCC 204508 / S288c) (Baker'
    792..1505    +  CDS            GFP (S65T): GFP (S65T) is a basic (constitutively fluorescent) green fluorescent protein published in 1995, derived from Aequorea victoria.
   1560..1877    +  CDS            miniSOG: miniSOG is a basic (constitutively fluorescent) cyan fluorescent protein published in 2011, derived from Arabidopsis thaliana. It requires the cofactor flavin for fluorescence.
   1984..2231    +  terminator     CYC1 terminator: S. cerevisiae CYC1; transcription terminator for CYC1
   2280..2296    -  protein_bind   lac operator: The lac repressor binds to the lac operator to inhibit transcription in E. coli. This inhibition can be relieved by adding lactose or isopropyl-β-D-thiogalactopyranoside (IPTG). lac repressor encoded by lacI
   2304..2334    -  promoter       lac promoter: promoter for the E. coli lac operon
   2349..2370    -  protein_bind   CAP binding site: CAP binding activates transcription in the presence of cAMP. E. coli catabolite activator protein
   2383..2475    -  CDS            lacI (fragment): lac repressor; lacI; The lac repressor binds to the lac operator to inhibit transcription in E. coli. This inhibition can be relieved by adding lactose or isopropyl-β-D-thiogalactopyranoside (IPTG).
   2658..3246    -  rep_origin     ori: high-copy-number ColE1/pMB1/pBR322/pUC origin of replication
   3417..4277    -  CDS            AmpR: β-lactamase; bla; confers resistance to ampicillin, carbenicillin, and related antibiotics
   4278..4382    -  promoter       AmpR promoter: bla
   4470..4874    +  promoter       LEU2 promoter: S. cerevisiae LEU2
   4887..5981    +  CDS            LEU2: 3-isopropylmalate dehydrogenase, required for leucine biosynthesis; S. cerevisiae LEU2; yeast auxotrophic marker
   6093..6128    +  CDS            rop (fragment): Rop protein, which maintains plasmids at low copy number; rop
   6230..6329    +  misc_feature   bom (fragment): basis of mobility region from pBR322
   6335..6492    -  CDS            lacZα (fragment): LacZα fragment of β-galactosidase; lacZ fragment
>Addgene plasmid #34969 | pDS250 | depositor full sequence | sequence record 42925 | pDS250 sequence 6499 bps
CGTTTAACGGCGCGCCTAGTACGGATTAGAAGCCGCCGAGCGGGTGACAGCCCTCCGAAGGAAGACTCTC
CTCCGTGCGTCCTCGTCTTCACCGGTCGCGTTCCTGAAACGCAGATGTGCCTCGCGCCGCACTGCTCCGA
ACAATAAAGATTCTACAATACTAGCTTTTATGGTTATGAAGAGGAAAAATTGGCAGTAACCTGGCCCCAC
AAACCTTCAAATGAACGAATCAAATTAACAACCATAGGATGATAATGCGATTAGTTTTTTAGCCTTATTT
CTGGGGTAATTAATCAGCGAAGCGATGATTTTTGATCTATTAACAGATATATAAATGCAAAAACTGCATA
ACCACTTTAACTAATACTTTCAACATTTTCGGTTTGTATTACTTCTTATTCAAATGTAATAAAAGTATCA
ACAAAAAATTGTTAATATACCTCTATACTTTAACGTCAAGGAGAAAAACCCCGGATTCTGAAGCGGCCGC
ACTAGTGGATCCCCCGGGCTGCAGGAATTCGATATCAAGCTTATCGATACCGTCGACAATGTTGTCTTTC
ACAACCAAGAATAGTTTCCGCTTATTACTTTTAATACTGTCATGCATATCGACGATACGCGCACAATTTT
TCGTGCAATCATCATCTTCGAATTCGGGTCTTTCTAAAAAAAATAGAAACATCGTCATTGGTTGTGTGGT
TGGTATTGGTGTACCACTGATTCTGGTGATACTGGCTTTAATTTACATGTTTTGTATCCAATCATCAAGG
ACGGACGCGTCGACCTCGACAATGAGTAAAGGAGAAGAACTTTTCACTGGAGTTGTCCCAATTCTTGTTG
AATTAGATGGTGATGTTAATGGGCACAAATTTTCTGTCAGTGGAGAGGGTGAAGGTGATGCAACATACGG
AAAACTTACCCTTAAATTTATTTGCACTACTGGAAAACTACCTGTTCCATGGCCAACACTTGTCACTACT
TTCACTTATGGTGTTCAATGCTTTTCAAGATACCCAGATCATATGAAACAGCATGACTTTTTCAAGAGTG
CCATGCCCGAAGGTTATGTACAGGAAAGAACTATATTTTTCAAAGATGACGGGAACTACAAGACACGTGC
TGAAGTCAAGTTTGAAGGTGATACCCTTGTTAATAGAATCGAGTTAAAAGGTATTGATTTTAAAGAAGAT
GGAAACATTCTTGGACACAAATTGGAATACAACTATAACTCACACAATGTATACATCATGGCAGACAAAC
AAAAGAATGGAATCAAAGTTAACTTCAAAATTAGACACAACATTGAAGATGGAAGCGTTCAACTAGCAGA
CCATTATCAACAAAATACTCCAATTGGCGATGGCCCTGTCCTTTTACCAGACAACCATTACCTGTCCACA
CAATCTGCCCTTTCGAAAGATCCCAACGAAAAGAGAGACCACATGGTCCTTCTTGAGTTTGTAACAGCTG
CTGGGATTACACATGGCATGGATGAACTATACAAAGGTGGATCTGGAGGTTCAGGTGGAAGTCCTAGGTT
GGCTACTACACTTGAACGTATTGAGAAGAACTTTATCATTACTGACCCAAGGTTGCCAGATAATCCCATT
ATATTCGCGTCCGATAGTTTCTTGCAGTTGACAGAATATAGCCGTGAAGAAATTTTGGGAAGAAACTGCA
GGTTTCTACAAGGTCCTGAAACTGATCGCGCGACAGTGAGAAAAATTAGAGATGCCATAGATAACCAAAC
AGAGGTCACTGTTCAGCTGATTAATTATACAAAGAGTGGTAAAAAGTTCTGGAACCTCTTTCACTTGCAG
CCTATGCGAGATCAGAAGGGAGATGTCCAGTACTTTATTGGGGTTCAGTTGGATGGAACTGAGCATGTCC
GAGATGCTGCCGAGAGAGAGGCAGTCATGCTGATTAAGAAAACTGCAGAAGAGATTGATAAAGCGGTGGA
TACCTGGGTGTAAGCTTCTCGAGTCATGTAATTAGTTATGTCACGCTTACATTCACGCCCTCCCCCCACA
TCCGCTCTAACCGAAAAGGAAGGAGTTAGACAACCTGAAGTCTAGGTCCCTATTTATTTTTTTATAGTTA
TGTTAGTATTAAGAACGTTATTTATATTTCAAATTTTTCTTTTTTTTCTGTACAGACGCGTGTACGCATG
TAACATTATACTGAAAACCTTGCTTGAGAAGGTTTTGGGACGCTCGAAGGCTTTAATTTGCGGCCGCAAG
CTTGGCGTAATCATGGTCATAGCTGTTTCCTGTGTGAAATTGTTATCCGCTCACAATTCCACACAACATA
CGAGCCGGAAGCATAAAGTGTAAAGCCTGGGGTGCCTAATGAGTGAGCTAACTCACATTAATTGCGTTGC
GCTCACTGCCCGCTTTCCAGTCGGGAAACCTGTCGTGCCAGCTGCATTAATGAATCGGCCAACGCGCGGG
GAGAGGCGGTTTGCGTATTGGGCGCTCTTCCGCTTCCTCGCTCACTGACTCGCTGCGCTCGGTCGTTCGG
CTGCGGCGAGCGGTATCAGCTCACTCAAAGGCGGTAATACGGTTATCCACAGAATCAGGGGATAACGCAG
GAAAGAACATGTGAGCAAAAGGCCAGCAAAAGGCCAGGAACCGTAAAAAGGCCGCGTTGCTGGCGTTTTT
CCATAGGCTCCGCCCCCCTGACGAGCATCACAAAAATCGACGCTCAAGTCAGAGGTGGCGAAACCCGACA
GGACTATAAAGATACCAGGCGTTTCCCCCTGGAAGCTCCCTCGTGCGCTCTCCTGTTCCGACCCTGCCGC
TTACCGGATACCTGTCCGCCTTTCTCCCTTCGGGAAGCGTGGCGCTTTCTCATAGCTCACGCTGTAGGTA
TCTCAGTTCGGTGTAGGTCGTTCGCTCCAAGCTGGGCTGTGTGCACGAACCCCCCGTTCAGCCCGACCGC
TGCGCCTTATCCGGTAACTATCGTCTTGAGTCCAACCCGGTAAGACACGACTTATCGCCACTGGCAGCAG
CCACTGGTAACAGGATTAGCAGAGCGAGGTATGTAGGCGGTGCTACAGAGTTCTTGAAGTGGTGGCCTAA
CTACGGCTACACTAGAAGGACAGTATTTGGTATCTGCGCTCTGCTGAAGCCAGTTACCTTCGGAAAAAGA
GTTGGTAGCTCTTGATCCGGCAAACAAACCACCGCTGGTAGCGGTGGTTTTTTTGTTTGCAAGCAGCAGA
TTACGCGCAGAAAAAAAGGATCTCAAGAAGATCCTTTGATCTTTTCTACGGGGTCTGACGCTCAGTGGAA
CGAAAACTCACGTTAAGGGATTTTGGTCATGAGATTATCAAAAAGGATCTTCACCTAGATCCTTTTAAAT
TAAAAATGAAGTTTTAAATCAATCTAAAGTATATATGAGTAAACTTGGTCTGACAGTTACCAATGCTTAA
TCAGTGAGGCACCTATCTCAGCGATCTGTCTATTTCGTTCATCCATAGTTGCCTGACTCCCCGTCGTGTA
GATAACTACGATACGGGAGGGCTTACCATCTGGCCCCAGTGCTGCAATGATACCGCGAGACCCACGCTCA
CCGGCTCCAGATTTATCAGCAATAAACCAGCCAGCCGGAAGGGCCGAGCGCAGAAGTGGTCCTGCAACTT
TATCCGCCTCCATCCAGTCTATTAATTGTTGCCGGGAAGCTAGAGTAAGTAGTTCGCCAGTTAATAGTTT
GCGCAACGTTGTTGCCATTGCTACAGGCATCGTGGTGTCACGCTCGTCGTTTGGTATGGCTTCATTCAGC
TCCGGTTCCCAACGATCAAGGCGAGTTACATGATCCCCCATGTTGTGCAAAAAAGCGGTTAGCTCCTTCG
GTCCTCCGATCGTTGTCAGAAGTAAGTTGGCCGCAGTGTTATCACTCATGGTTATGGCAGCACTGCATAA
TTCTCTTACTGTCATGCCATCCGTAAGATGCTTTTCTGTGACTGGTGAGTACTCAACCAAGTCATTCTGA
GAATAGTGTATGCGGCGACCGAGTTGCTCTTGCCCGGCGTCAATACGGGATAATACCGCGCCACATAGCA
GAACTTTAAAAGTGCTCATCATTGGAAAACGTTCTTCGGGGCGAAAACTCTCAAGGATCTTACCGCTGTT
GAGATCCAGTTCGATGTAACCCACTCGTGCACCCAACTGATCTTCAGCATCTTTTACTTTCACCAGCGTT
TCTGGGTGAGCAAAAACAGGAAGGCAAAATGCCGCAAAAAAGGGAATAAGGGCGACACGGAAATGTTGAA
TACTCATACTCTTCCTTTTTCAATATTATTGAAGCATTTATCAGGGTTATTGTCTCATGAGCGGATACAT
ATTTGAATGTATTTAGAAAAATAAACAAATAGGGGTTCCGCGCACATTTCCCCGAAAAGTGCCACCTGAC
GTCTAAGAAACCATTATTATCATGACATTAACCTATAAAAATAGGCGTATCACGAGGCCAACTGTGGGAA
TACTCAGGTATCGTAAGATGCAAGAGTTCGAATCTCTTAGCAACCATTATTTTTTTCCTCAACATAACGA
GAACACACAGGGGCGCTATCGCACAGAATCAAATTCGATGACTGGAAATTTTTTGTTAATTTCAGAGGTC
GCCTGACGCATATACCTTTTTCAACTGAAAAATTGGGAGAAAAAGGAAAGGTGAGAGGCCGGAACCGGCT
TTTCATATAGAATAGAGAAGCGTTCATGACTAAATGCTTGCATCACAATACTTGAAGTTGACAATATTAT
TTAAGGACCTATTGTTTTTTCCAATAGGTGGTTAGCAATCGTCTTACTTTCTAACTTTTCTTACCTTTTA
CATTTCAGCAATATATATATATATTTCAAGGATATACCATTCTAATGTCTGCCCCTATGTCTGCCCCTAA
GAAGATCGTCGTTTTGCCAGGTGACCACGTTGGTCAAGAAATCACAGCCGAAGCCATTAAGGTTCTTAAA
GCTATTTCTGATGTTCGTTCCAATGTCAAGTTCGATTTCGAAAATCATTTAATTGGTGGTGCTGCTATCG
ATGCTACAGGTGTCCCACTTCCAGATGAGGCGCTGGAAGCCTCCAAGAAGGTTGATGCCGTTTTGTTAGG
TGCTGTGGGTGGTCCTAAATGGGGTACAGGTAGTGTTAGACCTGAACAAGGTTTACTAAAAATCCGTAAA
GAACTTCAATTGTACGCCAACTTAAGACCATGTAACTTTGCATCCGACTCTCTTTTAGACTTATCTCCAA
TCAAGCCACAATTTGCTAAAGGTACTGACTTCGTTGTTGTCAGAGAATTAGTGGGAGGTATTTACTTTGG
TAAGAGAAAGGAAGACGATGGTGATGGTGTCGCTTGGGATAGTGAACAATACACCGTTCCAGAAGTGCAA
AGAATCACAAGAATGGCCGCTTTCATGGCCCTACAACATGAGCCACCATTGCCTATTTGGTCCTTGGATA
AAGCTAATGTTTTGGCCTCTTCAAGATTATGGAGAAAAACTGTGGAGGAAACCATCAAGAACGAATTTCC
TACATTGAAGGTTCAACATCAATTGATTGATTCTGCCGCCATGATCCTAGTTAAGAACCCAACCCACCTA
AATGGTATTATAATCACCAGCAACATGTTTGGTGATATCATCTCCGATGAAGCCTCCGTTATCCCAGGTT
CCTTGGGTTTGTTGCCATCTGCGTCCTTGGCCTCTTTGCCAGACAAGAACACCGCATTTGGTTTGTACGA
ACCATGCCACGGTTCTGCTCCAGATTTGCCAAAGAATAAGGTTGACCCTATCGCCACTATCTTGTCTGCT
GCAATGATGTTGAAATTGTCATTGAACTTGCCTGAAGAAGGTAAGGCCATTGAAGATGCAGTTAAAAAGG
TTTTGGATGCAGGTATCAGAACTGGTGATTTAGGTGGTTCCAACAGTACCACCGAAGTCGGTGATGCTGT
CGCCGAAGAAGTTAAGAAAATCCTTGCTTAAAAAGATTCTCTTTTTTTATGATATTTGTACATAAACTTT
ATAAATGAAATTCATAATAGAAACGACACGAAATTACAAAATGGAATATGTTCATAGGGTAGGCCCTTTC
GTCTCGCGCGTTTCGGTGATGACGGTGAAAACCTCTGACACATGCAGCTCCCGGAGACGGTCACAGCTTG
TCTGTAAGCGGATGCCGGGAGCAGACAAGCCCGTCAGGGCGCGTCAGCGGGTGTTGGCGGGTGTCGGGGC
TGGCTTAACTATGCGGCATCAGAGCAGATTGTACTGAGAGTGCACCATATGCGGTGTGAAATACCGCACA
GATGCGTAAGGAGAAAATACCGCATCAGGCGCCATTCGCCATTCAGGCTGCGCAACTGTTGGGAAGGGCG
ATCGGTGCGGGCCTCTTCGCTATTACGCCAGCTGGCGAAAGGGGGATGTGCTGCAAGGCGATTAAGTTGG
GTAACGCCAGGGTTTTCCCAGTCACGACGTTGTAAAACGACGGCCAGTGAATTCGAGCT
