>Addgene plasmid #34969 | pDS250 | addgene partial sequence | sequence record 44350 | GAL1 5'-AATATACCTCTATACTTTAACGTC-3'
GCGGCCGCACTAGTGGATCCCCCGGGCTGCAGGAATTCGATATCAAGCTTATCGATACCGTCGACAATGT
TGTCTTTCACAACCAAGAATAGTTTCCGCTTATTACTTTTAATACTGTCATGCATATCGACGATACGCGC
ACAATTTTTCGTGCAATCATCATCTTCGAATTCGGGTCTTTCTAAAAAAAATAGAAACATCGTCATTGGT
TGTGTGGTTGGTATTGGTGTACCACTGATTCTGGTGATACTGGCTTTAATTTACATGTTTTGTATCCAAT
CATCAAGGACGGACGCGTCGACCTCGACAATGAGTAAAGGAGAAGAACTTTTCACTGGAGTTGTCCCAAT
TCTTGTTGAATTAGATGGTGATGTTAATGGGCACAAATTTTCTGTCAGTGGAGAGGGTGAAGGTGATGCA
ACATACGGAAAACTTACCCTTAAATTTATTTGCACTACTGGAAAACTACCTGTTCCATGGCCAACACTTG
TCACTACCTTCACTTATGGTGTTCAATGCTTTTCAAGATACCCAGATCATATGAAACGGCATGACTTTTT
CAAGAGTGCCATGCCCGAAGGTTATGTACAGGAAAGAACTATATTTTTCAAAGATGACGGGAACTACAAG
ACACGTGCTGAAGTCAAGTTTGAAGGTGATACCCTTGTTAATAGAATCGAGTTAAAAGGTATTGATTTTA
AAGAAGATGGAAACATTCTTGGACACAAATTGGAATACAACTATAACTCACACAATGTATACATCATGGC
AGACAAACAA
