>Addgene plasmid #34969 | pDS250 | addgene partial sequence | sequence record 44899 | CYC1 5'-GCGTGAATGTAAGCGTGAC-3'
GGTATCCACCGCTTTATCAATCTCTTCTGCAGTTTTCTTAATCAGCATGACTGCCTCTCTCTCGGCAGCA
TCTCGGACATGCTCAGTTCCATCCAACTGAACCCCAATAAAGTACTGGACATCTCCCTTCTGATCTCGCA
TAGGCTGCAAGTGAAAGAGGTTCCAGAACTTTTTACCACTCTTTGTATAATTAATCAGCTGAACAGTGAC
CTCTGTTTGGTTATCTATGGCATCTCTAATTTTTCTCACTGTCGCGCGATCAGTTTCAGGACCTTGTAGA
AACCTGCAGTTTCTTCCCAAAATTTCTTCACGGCTATATTCTGTCAACTGCAAGAAACTATCGGACGCGA
ATATAATGGGATTATCTGGCAACCTTGGGTCAGTAATGATAAAGTTCTTCTCAATACGTTCAAGTGTAGT
AGCCAACCTAGGACTTCCACCTGAACCTCCAGATCCACCTTTGTATAGTTCATCCATGCCATGTGTAATC
CCAGCAGCTGTTACAAACTCAAGAAGGACCATGTGGTCTCTCTTTTCGTTGGGATCTTTCGAAAGGGCAG
ATTGTGTGGACAGGTAATGGTTGTCTGGTAAAAGGACAGGGCCATCGCCAATTGGAGTATTTTGTTGATA
ATGGTCTGCTAGTTGAACGCTTCCATCTTCAATGTTGTGTCTAATTTTGAAGTTAACTTTGATTCCATTC
TTTTGTTTGTCTGCCATGATGTATACATTGTGTGAGTTATAGTTGTATTCCAATTTGTGTCC
